Addgene plasmid #114701: pTK631
Purpose: Express NuMA(1-705)-RFP-Nano from Rosa 26 locus
Depositing lab: Tomomi Kiyomitsu. Depositing organization: Nagoya University. Publication: Dynein-Dynactin-NuMA clusters generate cortical spindle-pulling forces as a multi-arm ensemble. Okumura M, Natsume T, Kanemaki MT, Kiyomitsu T. Elife. 2018 May 31;7. pii: 36559. doi: 10.7554/eLife.36559. PubMed 29848445.
Backbone
  Vector backbone: pMK247_addgene#105926
  Selectable markers: Hygromycin
Growth in bacteria
  Bacterial resistance: Ampicillin, 100 μg/mL
  Growth temperature: 37°C
  Growth strain: DH5alpha
  Copy number: Unknown
Gene/Insert
  Gene/Insert name: NuMA(1-705)-RFP-Nano
Terms and licenses: Academic/Nonprofit Terms; Industry Terms: Not Available to Industry
How to cite: pTK631 was a gift from Tomomi Kiyomitsu (Addgene plasmid # 114701 ; http://n2t.net/addgene:114701 ; RRID:Addgene_114701)
