[The description below was written by a language model from this plasmid's Addgene catalogue record and pLannotate feature annotations shown in this document.]
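Description:
pTK631 is a mammalian knock-in donor plasmid of about 12.2 kb, built on the pMK247 backbone, for placing a doxycycline-inducible NuMA(1-705)-RFP-Nano expression cassette at the Rosa 26 locus. It is propagated in E. coli through a high-copy ColE1/pUC-type origin with ampicillin resistance. It also retains pBluescript-like elements: an f1 origin, lacZα and lac promoter remnants, and flanking T7 and T3 promoters. Two unannotated stretches lie just inside the T7 and T3 promoters, on either side of the mammalian cassettes. These are positioned where Rosa 26 homology arms would be expected, but the feature table does not label them as such.

The payload is an all-in-one Tet-On system. On the reverse strand, a human PGK promoter drives the Tet-On 3G transactivator, terminated by an SV40 poly(A) signal. A synthetic poly(A) signal and a transcriptional pause site insulate the adjacent forward-facing TRE3GS promoter, which Tet-On 3G activates in the presence of doxycycline. This promoter controls a fusion of an N-terminal fragment of human NUMA1 (residues 1-705 according to the insert name), the red fluorescent protein TagRFP-T, and an SspB-derived module corresponding to "Nano", followed by an SV40 poly(A) signal. SspB Nano is generally used as the binding partner of iLID in light-induced dimerisation systems, which suggests optogenetic recruitment of the NuMA fragment, although the record does not say so explicitly. A second PGK promoter drives a hygromycin resistance gene with a bGH poly(A) signal, allowing selection of stably integrated mammalian cells. The associated publication concerns cortical spindle-pulling forces generated by dynein-dynactin-NuMA clusters, consistent with using this construct for inducible, visualisable expression of a NuMA fragment in such studies.
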