Features (pLannotate 1.2.2; 29 found; start..end, strand, type, name):
     30..458     -  rep_origin     f1 ori (sequence partly withheld): f1 bacteriophage origin of replication; arrow indicates direction of (+) strand synthesis
    463..618     -  CDS            lacZα (fragment): LacZα fragment of β-galactosidase; lacZ fragment
    626..644     +  promoter       T7 promoter: promoter for bacteriophage T7 RNA polymerase
   1172..1253    -  polyA_signal   SV40 poly(A) signal: SV40 polyadenylation signal
   1276..1359    -  CDS            large T antigen (fragment): large T antigen from SV40 (simian virus 40)
   1370..2116    -  CDS            Tet-On® 3G: modified rtTA protein that binds tightly to promoters containing the tet operator in the presence of doxycycline
   2135..2645    -  promoter       hPGK promoter: human phosphoglycerate kinase 1 promoter
   2665..2713    +  polyA_signal   poly(A) signal: synthetic polyadenylation signal
   2727..2818    +  misc_feature   pause site: RNA polymerase II transcriptional pause signal from the human α2 globin gene
   2822..3189    +  promoter       TRE3GS promoter: 3rd-generation Tet-responsive promoter that can be activated by binding of Tet-On® 3G, modified to eliminate binding sites for endogenous mammalian transcription factors
   3216..5300    +  CDS            NUMA1 (fragment): NUMA1_HUMAN - Also known as NMP22 From Homo sapiens (Human).
   5367..6098    +  CDS            TagRFP-T: TagRFP-T is a basic (constitutively fluorescent) red fluorescent protein published in 2008, derived from Entacmaea quadricolor. It has low acid sensitivity.
   6099..6130    +  misc_feature   MCS (fragment): multiple cloning site
   6174..6503    +  CDS            sspB (fragment): SSPB_HAEIN - Experimental evidence at protein level: Swiss-Prot protein existence level 1. Also stimulates degradation of the N-terminus of RseA (residues 1-108, alone or in complex with sigma-E) by ClpX-ClpP in a non-ssrA-mediated fashion. From Haemophilus influenzae (strain ATCC 51907 / DSM 11121 / KW20 / Rd).
   6547..6630    +  CDS            large T antigen (fragment): large T antigen from SV40 (simian virus 40)
   6653..6734    +  polyA_signal   SV40 poly(A) signal: SV40 polyadenylation signal
   6756..7266    +  promoter       hPGK promoter: human phosphoglycerate kinase 1 promoter
   7302..8322    +  CDS            HygR (fragment): aminoglycoside phosphotransferase from E. coli; aph(4)-Ia; confers resistance to hygromycin
   8340..8618    +  CDS            yokD (fragment): YOKD_BACSU - Experimental evidence at protein level: Swiss-Prot protein existence level 1. May contribute to antibiotic resistance. From Bacillus subtilis (strain 168).
   8638..8862    +  polyA_signal   bGH poly(A) signal: bovine growth hormone polyadenylation signal
   8866..8887    +  promoter       SV40 promoter (fragment): SV40 enhancer and early promoter
   9963..9981    -  promoter       T3 promoter: promoter for bacteriophage T3 RNA polymerase
  10024..10046   -  protein_bind   lac operator (fragment): The lac repressor binds to the lac operator to inhibit transcription in E. coli. This inhibition can be relieved by adding lactose or isopropyl-β-D-thiogalactopyranoside (IPTG). lac repressor encoded by lacI
  10050..10080   -  promoter       lac promoter: promoter for the E. coli lac operon
  10095..10116   -  protein_bind   CAP binding site: CAP binding activates transcription in the presence of cAMP. E. coli catabolite activator protein
  10129..10221   -  CDS            lacI (fragment): lac repressor; lacI; The lac repressor binds to the lac operator to inhibit transcription in E. coli. This inhibition can be relieved by adding lactose or isopropyl-β-D-thiogalactopyranoside (IPTG).
  10404..10992   -  rep_origin     ori: high-copy-number ColE1/pMB1/pBR322/pUC origin of replication
  11163..12023   -  CDS            AmpR: β-lactamase; bla; confers resistance to ampicillin, carbenicillin, and related antibiotics
  12024..12128   -  promoter       AmpR promoter: bla
>Addgene plasmid #114701 | pTK631 | addgene full sequence | sequence record 225134 | Addgene NGS Result
CTAAATTGTAAGCGTTAATATTTTGTTAAAATTCGCGTTAAATTTTTGTTAAATCAGCTCATTTTTTAAC
CAATAGGCCGAAATCGGCAAAATCCCTTATAAATCAAAAGAATAGACCGAGATAGGGT
[37 nt withheld, positions 129-165]
AAAGAACGTGGACTCCAACGTCAAAGG
[49 nt withheld, positions 193-241]
T
[91 nt withheld, positions 243-333]
G
[124 nt withheld, positions 335-458]
CCCATTCGCCATTCAGGCTGCGCAACTGTTGGGAAGGGCGATCGGTGCGGGCCTCTTCGCTATTACGCCA
GCTGGCGAAAGGGGGATGTGCTGCAAGGCGATTAAGTTGGGTAACGCCAGGGTTTTCCCAGTCACGACGT
TGTAAAACGACGGCCAGTGAGCGCGCGTAATACGACTCACTATAGGGCGAATTGGAGCTCGGAACTCTGG
TGGGAGGGGAGGGTCAGTGAAATTGGCTCTGGCGCGGGCGTCCTCCCACCCTCCCCTTCCTTCGGGGGAG
TCGGTTTACCCGCCGCCTGCTTGTCTTCGACACCTGATTGGCTGTCGAAGCTGTGGGACCGGGCCCTTGC
TACTGGCTCGAGTCTCACATGAGCGAAACCACTGCGCGGGGCGCGGGGGTGGCGGGGAGGCGGGCGTTGG
TACGGTCCTCCCCGAGGCCGAGCGCCGCAGTGTCTGGCCCCGCGCCCCTGCGCAACGTGGCAGGAAGCGC
GCGCTGGAGGCGGGGGCGGGCTGCCGGCCGAGACTTCTGGATGGCGGCGGCCGCGGCTCCGCCCCGGGTT
CCCACCGCCTGAAGGGCGAGACAAGCCCGACCTGCTACAGGCACTCGTGGGGGTGGGGGAGGAGCGGGGG
TCGGTCCGGCTGGTTTGTGGGTGGGAGGCGCTTGTTCTCCAAAAACCGGCGCGAAGCTGAGTCAGTGAGC
GAGGAAGCTCGGGGCAGTGAAAAAAATGCTTTATTTGTGAAATTTGTGATGCTATTGCTTTATTTGTAAC
CATTATAAGCTGCAATAAACAAGTTAACAACAACAATTGCATTCATTTTATGTTTCAGGTTCAGGGGGAG
GTGTGGGAGGTTTTTTAAAGCAAGTAAAACCTCTACAAATGTGGTATGGCTGATTATGATCCTCTGGAGA
TTTACCCGGGGAGCATGTCAAGGTCAAAATCGTCAAGAGCGTCAGCAGGCAGCATATCAAGGTCAAAGTC
GTCAAGGGCATCGGCTGGGAGCATGTCTAAGTCAAAATCGTCAAGGGCGTCGGTCGGCCCGCCGCTTTCG
CACTTTAGCTGTTTCTCCAGGCCACATATGATTAGTTCCAGGCCGAAAAGGAAGGCAGGTTCGGCTCCCT
GCCGGTCGAACAGCTCAATTGCTTGTTTCAGAAGTGGGGGCATAGAATCGGTGGTAGGTGTCTCTCTTTC
CTCTTTTGCTACTTGATGCTCCTGTTCCTCCAATACGCAGCCCAGTGTAAAGTGGCCCACGGCGGACAGA
GCGTACAGTGCGTTCTCCAGGGAGAAGCCTTGCTGACACAGGAACGCGAGCTGATTTTCCAGGGTTTCGT
ACTGTTTCTCTGTTGGGCGGGTGCCGAGATGCACTTTAGCCCCGTCGCGATGTGAGAGGAGAGCACAGCG
GTATGACTTGGCGTTGTTCCGCAGAAAGTCTTGCCATGACTCGCCTTCCAGGGGGCAGGAGTGGGTATGA
TGCCTGTCCAGCATCTCGATTGGCAGGGCATCGAGCAGGGCCCGCTTGTTCTTCACGTGCCAGTACAGGG
TAGGCTGCTCAACTCCCAGCTTTTGAGCGAGTTTCCTTGTCGTCAGGCCTTCGATACCGACTCCATTGAG
TAATTCCAGAGCAGAGTTTATGACTTTGCTCTTGTCCAGTCTAGACATGGTAATTCGATGATCCCCCTGG
GGAGAGAGGTCGGTGATTCGGTCAACGAGGGAGCCGACTGCCGACGTGCGCTCCGGAGGCTTGCAGAATG
CGGAACACCGCGCGGGCAGGAACAGGGCCCACACTACCGCCCCACACCCCGCCTCCCGCACCGCCCCTTC
CCGGCCGCTGCTCTCGGCGCGCCCTGCTGAGCAGCCGCTATTGGCCACAGCCCATCGCGGTCGGCGCGCT
GCCATTGCTCCCTGGCGCTGTCCGTCTGCGAGGGTACTAGTGAGACGTGCGGCTTCCGTTTGTCACGTCC
GGCACGCCGCGAACCGCAAGGAACCTTCCCGACTTAGGGGCGGAGCAGGAAGCGTCGCCGGGGGGCCCAC
AAGGGTAGCGGCGAAGATCCGGGTGACGCTGCGAACGGACGTGAAGAATGTGCGAGACCCAGGGTCGGCG
CCGCTGCGTTTCCCGGAACCACGCCCAGAGCAGCCGCGTCCCTGCGCAAACCCAGGGCTGCCTTGGAAAA
GGCGCAACCCCAACCCCGTGGAATTATCACCTCGAGAATAAAATATCTTTATTTTCATTACATCTGTGTG
TTGGTTTTTTGTGTGAATCGATAGTACTAACATACGCTCTCCATCAAAACAAAACGAAACAAAACAAACT
AGCAAAATAGGCTGTCCCCAGTGCAAGTGCAGGTGCCAGAACATTTCTCTCTCGAGTTTACTCCCTATCA
GTGATAGAGAACGTATGAAGAGTTTACTCCCTATCAGTGATAGAGAACGTATGCAGACTTTACTCCCTAT
CAGTGATAGAGAACGTATAAGGAGTTTACTCCCTATCAGTGATAGAGAACGTATGACCAGTTTACTCCCT
ATCAGTGATAGAGAACGTATCTACAGTTTACTCCCTATCAGTGATAGAGAACGTATATCCAGTTTACTCC
CTATCAGTGATAGAGAACGTATAAGCTTTGCTTATGTAAACCAGGGCGCCTATAAAAGAGTGCTGATTTT
TTGAGTAAACTTCAATTCCACAACACTTTTGTCTTATACCAACTTTCCGTACCACTTCCTACCCTCGTAA
AGAATTCGCGGCCGCACGCGTGCCACCATGACACTCCACGCCACCCGGGGGGCTGCACTCCTCTCTTGGG
TGAACAGTCTACACGTGGCTGACCCTGTGGAGGCTGTGCTGCAGCTCCAGGACTGCAGCATCTTCATCAA
GATCATTGACAGAATCCATGGCACTGAAGAGGGACAGCAAATCTTGAAGCAGCCGGTGTCAGAGAGACTG
GACTTTGTGTGCAGTTTTCTGCAGAAAAATCGAAAACATCCCTCTTCCCCAGAATGCCTGGTATCTGCAC
AGAAGGTGCTAGAGGGATCAGAGCTGGAACTGGCGAAGATGACCATGCTGCTCTTATACCACTCTACCAT
GAGCTCCAAAAGTCCCAGGGACTGGGAACAGTTTGAATATAAAATTCAGGCTGAGTTGGCTGTCATTCTT
AAATTTGTGCTGGACCATGAGGACGGGCTAAACCTTAATGAGGACCTAGAGAACTTCCTACAGAAAGCTC
CTGTGCCTTCTACCTGTTCTAGCACATTCCCTGAAGAGCTCTCCCCACCTAGCCACCAGGCCAAGAGGGA
GATTCGCTTCCTAGAGCTACAGAAGGTTGCCTCCTCTTCCAGTGGGAACAACTTTCTCTCAGGTTCTCCA
GCTTCTCCCATGGGTGATATCCTGCAGACCCCACAGTTCCAGATGAGACGGCTGAAGAAGCAGCTTGCTG
ATGAGAGAAGTAATAGGGATGAGCTGGAGCTGGAGCTAGCTGAGAACCGCAAGCTCCTCACCGAGAAGGA
TGCACAGATAGCCATGATGCAGCAGCGCATTGACCGCCTAGCCCTGCTGAATGAGAAGCAGGCGGCCAGC
CCACTGGAGCCCAAGGAGCTTGAGGAGCTGCGTGACAAGAATGAGAGCCTTACCATGCGGCTGCATGAAA
CCCTGAAGCAGTGCCAGGACCTGAAGACAGAGAAGAGCCAGATGGATCGCAAAATCAACCAGCTTTCGGA
GGAGAATGGAGACCTTTCCTTTAAGCTGCGGGAGTTTGCCAGTCATCTGCAGCAGCTACAGGATGCCCTC
AATGAGCTGACGGAGGAGCACAGCAAGGCCACTCAGGAGTGGCTAGAGAAGCAGGCCCAGCTGGAGAAGG
AGCTCAGCGCAGCCCTGCAGGACAAGAAATGCCTTGAAGAGAAGAACGAAATCCTTCAGGGAAAACTTTC
ACAGCTGGAAGAACACTTGTCCCAGCTGCAGGATAACCCACCCCAGGAGAAGGGCGAGGTGCTGGGTGAT
GTCTTGCAGCTGGAAACCTTGAAGCAAGAGGCAGCCACTCTTGCTGCAAACAACACACAGCTCCAAGCCA
GGGTAGAGATGCTGGAGACTGAGCGAGGCCAGCAGGAAGCCAAGCTGCTTGCTGAGCGGGGCCACTTCGA
AGAAGAAAAGCAGCAGCTGTCTAGCCTGATCACTGACCTGCAGAGCTCCATCTCCAACCTCAGCCAGGCC
AAGGAAGAGCTGGAGCAGGCCTCCCAGGCTCATGGGGCCCGGTTGACTGCCCAGGTGGCCTCTCTGACCT
CTGAGCTCACCACACTCAATGCCACCATCCAGCAACAGGATCAAGAACTGGCTGGCCTGAAGCAGCAGGC
CAAAGAGAAGCAGGCCCAGCTAGCACAGACCCTCCAACAGCAAGAACAGGCCTCCCAGGGCCTCCGCCAC
CAGGTGGAGCAGCTAAGCAGTAGCCTGAAGCAGAAGGAGCAGCAGTTGAAGGAGGTAGCGGAGAAGCAGG
AGGCAACTAGGCAGGACCATGCCCAGCAACTGGCCACTGCTGCAGAGGAGCGAGAGGCCTCCTTAAGGGA
GCGGGATGCGGCTCTCAAGCAGCTGGAGGCACTGGAGAAGGAGAAGGCTGCCAAGCTGGAGATTCTGCAG
CAGCAACTTCAGGTGGCTAATGAAGCCCGGGACAGTGCCCAGACCTCAGTGACACAGGCCCAGCGGGAGA
AGGCAGAGCTGAGCCGGAAGGTGGAGGAACTCCAGGCCTGTGTTGAGACAGCCCGCCAGGAACAGCATGA
GGCCCAGGCCCAGGTTGCAGAGCTAGAGTTGCAGCTGCGGTCTGAGCAGCAAAAAGCAACTGAGAAAGAA
AGGGTGGCCCAGGAGAAGGACCAGCTCCAGGAGCAGCTCCAGGGAGGTGGATCTACGCGTGGAGGTGGAT
CTGCCACCATGGTGTCTAAGGGCGAAGAGCTGATTAAGGAGAACATGCACATGAAGCTGTACATGGAGGG
CACCGTGAACAACCACCACTTCAAGTGCACATCCGAGGGCGAAGGCAAGCCCTACGAGGGCACCCAGACC
ATGAGAATCAAGGTGGTCGAGGGCGGCCCTCTCCCCTTCGCCTTCGACATCCTGGCTACCAGCTTCATGT
ACGGCAGCAGAACCTTCATCAACCACACCCAGGGCATCCCCGACTTCTTTAAGCAGTCCTTCCCTGAGGG
CTTCACATGGGAGAGAGTCACCACATACGAAGACGGGGGCGTGCTGACCGCTACCCAGGACACCAGCCTC
CAGGACGGCTGCCTCATCTACAACGTCAAGATCAGAGGGGTGAACTTCCCATCCAACGGCCCTGTGATGC
AGAAGAAAACACTCGGCTGGGAGGCCAACACCGAGATGCTGTACCCCGCTGACGGCGGCCTGGAAGGCAG
AACCGACATGGCCCTGAAGCTCGTGGGCGGGGGCCACCTGATCTGCAACTTCAAGACCACATACAGATCC
AAGAAACCCGCTAAGAACCTCAAGATGCCCGGCGTCTACTATGTGGACCACAGACTGGAAAGAATCAAGG
AGGCCGACAAAGAGACCTACGTCGAGCAGCACGAGGTGGCTGTGGCCAGATACTGCGACCTCCCTAGCAA
ACTGGGGCACAAACTTAATGGCATGGACGAGCTGTACAAGTCCGGACTCAGATCTCGAGCTCAAGCTTCG
AACGAATTCGGCATTGATCTGAGCGGCCTGACCCTGCAGGAATTCAGCTCCCCGAAACGCCCTAAGCTGC
TGCGTGAATATTACGATTGGCTGGTTGATAACAGCTTTACCCCATATCTGGTGGTGGATGCCACATACCT
GGGCGTGAACGTGCCCGTGGAGTATGTGAAAGACGGTCAGATCGTGCTGAATCTGTCTGCAAGTGCGACC
GGCAACCTGCAACTGACAAATGATTTTATCCAGTTCAACGCCCGCTTTAAGGGCGTGTCTCGTGAACTGT
ATATCCCGATGGGTGCCGCTCTGGCCATTTACGCTCGCGAGAACGGCGATGGTGTGATGTTCGAACCAGA
AGAAATCTATGACGAGCTGAATATTGGTTAAACCGGTGGATCCAGATCTCTGCAGCATATGTCTAGAGGA
TCATAATCAGCCATACCACATTTGTAGAGGTTTTACTTGCTTTAAAAAACCTCCCACACCTCCCCCTGAA
CCTGAAACATAAAATGAATGCAATTGTTGTTGTTAACTTGTTTATTGCAGCTTATAATGGTTACAAATAA
AGCAATAGCATCACAAATTTCACAAATAAAGCATTTTTTTCACTGCCGACGTCAGGTGGCACTTTTCGGG
GTTGGGGTTGCGCCTTTTCCAAGGCAGCCCTGGGTTTGCGCAGGGACGCGGCTGCTCTGGGCGTGGTTCC
GGGAAACGCAGCGGCGCCGACCCTGGGTCTCGCACATTCTTCACGTCCGTTCGCAGCGTCACCCGGATCT
TCGCCGCTACCCTTGTGGGCCCCCCGGCGACGCTTCCTGCTCCGCCCCTAAGTCGGGAAGGTTCCTTGCG
GTTCGCGGCGTGCCGGACGTGACAAACGGAAGCCGCACGTCTCACTAGTACCCTCGCAGACGGACAGCGC
CAGGGAGCAATGGCAGCGCGCCGACCGCGATGGGCTGTGGCCAATAGCGGCTGCTCAGCAGGGCGCGCCG
AGAGCAGCGGCCGGGAAGGGGCGGTGCGGGAGGCGGGGTGTGGGGCGGTAGTGTGGGCCCTGTTCCTGCC
CGCGCGGTGTTCCGCATTCTGCAAGCCTCCGGAGCGCACGTCGGCAGTCGGCTCCCTCGTTGACCGAATC
ACCGACCTCTCTCCCCAGGGGGATCCACCGGAGCTTACCATGGATAGATCCGGAAAGCCTGAACTCACCG
CGACGTCTGTCGAGAAGTTTCTGATCGAAAAGTTCGACAGCGTCTCCGACCTGATGCAGCTCTCGGAGGG
CGAAGAATCTCGTGCTTTCAGCTTCGATGTAGGAGGGCGTGGATATGTCCTGCGGGTAAATAGCTGCGCC
GATGGTTTCTACAAAGATCGTTATGTTTATCGGCACTTTGCATCGGCCGCGCTCCCGATTCCGGAAGTGC
TTGACATTGGGGAATTCAGCGAGAGCCTGACCTATTGCATCTCCCGCCGTGCACAGGGTGTCACGTTGCA
AGACCTGCCTGAAACCGAACTGCCCGCTGTTCTGCAGCCGGTCGCGGAGGCCATGGATGCGATCGCTGCG
GCCGATCTTAGCCAGACGAGCGGGTTCGGCCCATTCGGACCGCAAGGAATCGGTCAATACACTACATGGC
GTGATTTCATATGCGCGATTGCTGATCCCCATGTGTATCACTGGCAAACTGTGATGGACGACACCGTCAG
TGCGTCCGTCGCGCAGGCTCTCGATGAGCTGATGCTTTGGGCCGAGGACTGCCCCGAAGTCCGGCACCTC
GTGCACGCGGATTTCGGCTCCAACAATGTCCTGACGGACAATGGCCGCATAACAGCGGTCATTGACTGGA
GCGAGGCGATGTTCGGGGATTCCCAATACGAGGTCGCCAACATCTTCTTCTGGAGGCCGTGGTTGGCTTG
TATGGAGCAGCAGACGCGCTACTTCGAGCGGAGGCATCCGGAGCTTGCAGGATCGCCGCGGCTCCGGGCG
TATATGCTCCGCATTGGTCTTGACCAACTCTATCAGAGCTTGGTTGACGGCAATTTCGATGATGCAGCTT
GGGCGCAGGGTCGATGCGACGCAATCGTCCGATCCGGAGCCGGGACTGTCGGGCGTACACAAATCGCCCG
CAGAAGCGCGGCCGTCTGGACCGATGGCTGTGTAGAAGTACTCGCCGATAGTGGAAACCGACGCCCCAGC
ACTCGTCCGAGGGCAAAGGAATAGAGTAGATGCCGACCGAACAAGAGCTGATTTCGAGAACGCCTCAGCC
AGCAACTCGCGCGAGCCTAGCAAGGCAAATGCGAGAGAACGGCCTTACGCTTGGTGGCACAGTTCTCGTC
CACAGTTCGCTAAGCTCGCTCGGCTGGGTCGCGGGAGGGCCGGTCGCAGTGATTCAGGCCCTTCTGGATT
GTGTTGGTCCCCAGGGCACGATTGTCATGCCCACGCACTCGGGTGATCTGACTGATCCCGCAGATTGGAG
ATCGCCGCCCGTGCCTGCCGATTGGGTGCAGATCTCTAGAGCTCGCTGATCAGCCTCGACTGTGCCTTCT
AGTTGCCAGCCATCTGTTGTTTGCCCCTCCCCCGTGCCTTCCTTGACCCTGGAAGGTGCCACTCCCACTG
TCCTTTCCTAATAAAATGAGGAAATTGCATCGCATTGTCTGAGTAGGTGTCATTCTATTCTGGGGGGTGG
GGTGGGGCAGGACAGCAAGGGGGAGGATTGGGAAGACAATAGCAGGCATGCTGGGGATGCGGTGGGCTCT
ATGGCTTCTGAGGCGGAAAGAACCAGCTGGGGCTCGATGAGGGAGCTGCGGTGGAGGAGGTGGAGAGAAG
GCCGCACCCTTCTGGGCAGGGGGAGGGGAGTGCCGCAATACCTTTATGGGAGTTCTCTGCTGCCTCCCGT
CTTGTAAGGACCGCCCTGGGCCTGGAAGAAGCCCTCCCTCCTTTCCTCCTCGCGTGATCTCGTCATCGCC
TCCATGTCGAGTCGCTTCTCGATTATGGGCGGGATTCTTTTGCCTAGGCTTAAGGGGCTAACTTGGTCCC
TGGGCGTTGCCCTGCAGGGGAGTGAGCAGCTGTAAGATTTGAGGGGCGACTCCGATTAGTTTATCTTCCC
ACGGACTAGAGTTGGTGTCGAGGTTATTGTAATAAGGGTGGGGTAGGGAAATGGAGCTTAGTCATTCACC
TGGGGCTGATTTTATGCAACGAGACTGCGGATTATCACTAATCATTTTTGGAGCATTTTTCTAGAGACAG
ACATAAAGCATGATCACCTGAGTTTTATACCATTTGAGACCCTTGCTGCACCACCAAAGTGTAGCATCAG
GTTAAATCTTAATAGAAAAATTTTAGCTTTTGCTTGAGAAACCAGTGCTTCCCTCCCTCACCCTCTCTCC
CCAGGCTCTCTACCCCTTTGCATCCCTACCAGGCATCTTAGCAACTCTCACTCATACTTGATCCCATTTT
CCATTTGTTGTACTTGCTCCTCCAGTATTCAGACATAGCACTAGCTTTCTCCCTCTCTTGATCTTGGGTA
GCCTGGTGTCTCGCGAAACCAGACAGATTGGTTCCACCACAAATTAAGGCTTGAGCTGGGGCTTGACTCT
TACCCAGCAGTGCTTTTATTCCTCCCTAGTTCACGTTCTTAAATGTTTATCTTGATTTTCATTTTATCCT
TTTTCCTTAGCTGGGATTCTGTCCCTGACCGTCTTCACAGTCCAGGTGATCTTGACTACTGCTTTACAGA
GAATTGGATCTGAGGTTAGGCAACATCTCCCTTTTTCTTCCTCTAAATACCTCTCATTTCTGTTCTTACC
AGTTAGTAACTGATCTCAGATGCCTGTGTGATAGCTGGTACCCAGCTTTTGTTCCCTTTAGTGAGGGTTA
ATTGCGCGCTTGGCGTAATCATGGTCATAGCTGTTTCCTGTGTGAAATTGTTATCCGCTCACAATTCCAC
ACAACATACGAGCCGGGAGCATAAAGTGTAAAGCCTGGGGTGCCTAATGAGTGAGCTAACTCACATTAAT
TGCGTTGCGCTCACTGCCCGCTTTCCAGTCGGGAAACCTGTCGTGCCAGCTGCATTAATGAATCGGCCAA
CGCGCGGGGAGAGGCGGTTTGCGTATTGGGCGCTCTTCCGCTTCCTCGCTCACTGACTCGCTGCGCTCGG
TCGTTCGGCTGCGGCGAGCGGTATCAGCTCACTCAAAGGCGGTAATACGGTTATCCACAGAATCAGGGGA
TAACGCAGGAAAGAACATGTGAGCAAAAGGCCAGCAAAAGGCCAGGAACCGTAAAAAGGCCGCGTTGCTG
GCGTTTTTCCATAGGCTCCGCCCCCCTGACGAGCATCACAAAAATCGACGCTCAAGTCAGAGGTGGCGAA
ACCCGACAGGACTATAAAGATACCAGGCGTTTCCCCCTGGAAGCTCCCTCGTGCGCTCTCCTGTTCCGAC
CCTGCCGCTTACCGGATACCTGTCCGCCTTTCTCCCTTCGGGAAGCGTGGCGCTTTCTCATAGCTCACGC
TGTAGGTATCTCAGTTCGGTGTAGGTCGTTCGCTCCAAGCTGGGCTGTGTGCACGAACCCCCCGTTCAGC
CCGACCGCTGCGCCTTATCCGGTAACTATCGTCTTGAGTCCAACCCGGTAAGACACGACTTATCGCCACT
GGCAGCAGCCACTGGTAACAGGATTAGCAGAGCGAGGTATGTAGGCGGTGCTACAGAGTTCTTGAAGTGG
TGGCCTAACTACGGCTACACTAGAAGAACAGTATTTGGTATCTGCGCTCTGCTGAAGCCAGTTACCTTCG
GAAAAAGAGTTGGTAGCTCTTGATCCGGCAAACAAACCACCGCTGGTAGCGGTGGTTTTTTTGTTTGCAA
GCAGCAGATTACGCGCAGAAAAAAAGGATCTCAAGAAGATCCTTTGATCTTTTCTACGGGGTCTGACGCT
CAGTGGAACGAAAACTCACGTTAAGGGATTTTGGTCATGAGATTATCAAAAAGGATCTTCACCTAGATCC
TTTTAAATTAAAAATGAAGTTTTAAATCAATCTAAAGTATATATGAGTAAACTTGGTCTGACAGTTACCA
ATGCTTAATCAGTGAGGCACCTATCTCAGCGATCTGTCTATTTCGTTCATCCATAGTTGCCTGACTCCCC
GTCGTGTAGATAACTACGATACGGGAGGGCTTACCATCTGGCCCCAGTGCTGCAATGATACCGCGAGACC
CACGCTCACCGGCTCCAGATTTATCAGCAATAAACCAGCCAGCCGGAAGGGCCGAGCGCAGAAGTGGTCC
TGCAACTTTATCCGCCTCCATCCAGTCTATTAATTGTTGCCGGGAAGCTAGAGTAAGTAGTTCGCCAGTT
AATAGTTTGCGCAACGTTGTTGCCATTGCTACAGGCATCGTGGTGTCACGCTCGTCGTTTGGTATGGCTT
CATTCAGCTCCGGTTCCCAACGATCAAGGCGAGTTACATGATCCCCCATGTTGTGCAAAAAAGCGGTTAG
CTCCTTCGGTCCTCCGATCGTTGTCAGAAGTAAGTTGGCCGCAGTGTTATCACTCATGGTTATGGCAGCA
CTGCATAATTCTCTTACTGTCATGCCATCCGTAAGATGCTTTTCTGTGACTGGTGAGTACTCAACCAAGT
CATTCTGAGAATAGTGTATGCGGCGACCGAGTTGCTCTTGCCCGGCGTCAATACGGGATAATACCGCGCC
ACATAGCAGAACTTTAAAAGTGCTCATCATTGGAAAACGTTCTTCGGGGCGAAAACTCTCAAGGATCTTA
CCGCTGTTGAGATCCAGTTCGATGTAACCCACTCGTGCACCCAACTGATCTTCAGCATCTTTTACTTTCA
CCAGCGTTTCTGGGTGAGCAAAAACAGGAAGGCAAAATGCCGCAAAAAAGGGAATAAGGGCGACACGGAA
ATGTTGAATACTCATACTCTTCCTTTTTCAATATTATTGAAGCATTTATCAGGGTTATTGTCTCATGAGC
GGATACATATTTGAATGTATTTAGAAAAATAAACAAATAGGGGTTCCGCGCACATTTCCCCGAAAAGTGC
CAC
